Addgene plasmid #198838: pGL3-MTS-ATP6-W68-L16-G1333C-UGI-Puro
Purpose: Employ DdCBE-mediated mtDNA editing to ablate mtProtein(ATP6) by swapping Trp codon TGA with stop codon TAA in C6 cells
Depositing lab: Bin Shen. Depositing organization: Nanjing Medical University. Publication: A conditional knockout rat resource of mitochondrial protein-coding genes via a DdCBE-induced premature stop codon. Tan L, Qi X, Kong W, Jin J, Lu D, Zhang X, Wang Y, Wang S, Dong W, Shi X, Chen W, Wang J, Li K, Xie Y, Gao L, Guan F, Gao K, Li C, Wang C, Hu Z, Zhang L, Guo X, Shen B, Ma Y. Sci Adv. 2023 Apr 14;9(15):eadf2695. doi: 10.1126/sciadv.adf2695. Epub 2023 Apr 14. PubMed 37058569.
Backbone
  Vector backbone: pGL3
  Vector type: Mammalian Expression
Growth in bacteria
  Bacterial resistance: Ampicillin, 100 μg/mL
  Growth temperature: 37°C
  Growth strain: DH5alpha
  Copy number: High Copy
Gene/Insert
  Gene/Insert name: ATP6-W68-L16 TALEN
  Species: R. norvegicus (rat)
  Cloning method: Gibson Cloning
Terms and licenses: Academic/Nonprofit Terms; Industry Terms: Not Available to Industry
Depositor comments: These plasmids may not be suitable for sequencing with NGS, because they contain RVD array. In our lab, we perform Sanger sequencing using the following primers: RVD seq Fwd TGACCGCAGTGGAGGCAGTG; RVD seq Rev TTCACTGCATCCAGCGCAGG
How to cite: pGL3-MTS-ATP6-W68-L16-G1333C-UGI-Puro was a gift from Bin Shen (Addgene plasmid # 198838 ; http://n2t.net/addgene:198838 ; RRID:Addgene_198838)
