[The description below was written by a language model from this plasmid's Addgene catalogue record and pLannotate feature annotations shown in this document.]
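Description:
pGL3-MTS-ATP6-W68-L16-G1333C-UGI-Puro is a pGL3-based mammalian expression plasmid of about 7.4 kb encoding one half of a DddA-derived cytosine base editor (DdCBE) pair aimed at the rat mitochondrial ATP6 gene. It is maintained in E. coli as a high-copy plasmid through a ColE1/pUC-type origin and selected with ampicillin via the bla gene and its promoter. The CMV enhancer and immediate-early promoter drive the editor open reading frame, with a T7 promoter just upstream of the coding region and a bGH polyadenylation signal at its end.

The annotated coding region begins with TAL effector N-terminal sequence (matched to avrXa10), continues through an unannotated stretch that corresponds to the custom RVD repeat array, and ends with TAL C-terminal sequence (matched to avrBs3). This is fused to a fragment of the Burkholderia DddA double-stranded DNA cytidine deaminase and then to a uracil glycosylase inhibitor (UGI), which protects the deaminated base from uracil excision repair. The name indicates a mitochondrial targeting sequence at the N-terminus and the C-terminal half of DddA split at G1333, although the feature table does not annotate the MTS separately. Because split DddA is only active when both halves are reassembled, this "L" arm is presumably used with a partner TALE arm carrying the complementary half.

A separate hPGK promoter-driven puromycin N-acetyltransferase cassette allows selection of transfected cells. Short HIV-1 LTR, nef, SV40 large T and TcR matches appear to be backbone remnants. The stated purpose is to convert the Trp68 TGA codon of ATP6 to a TAA stop codon in rat C6 cells, ablating the protein. The depositor notes that the repetitive array may make the plasmid unsuitable for NGS-based sequencing.
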