Features (pLannotate 1.2.2; 18 found; start..end, strand, type, name):
      8..387     +  enhancer       CMV enhancer: human cytomegalovirus immediate early enhancer
    388..591     +  promoter       CMV promoter: human cytomegalovirus (CMV) immediate early promoter
    587..620     +  LTR            5' LTR (truncated) (fragment): truncated 5' long terminal repeat (LTR) from HIV-1
    636..654     +  promoter       T7 promoter: promoter for bacteriophage T7 RNA polymerase
    698..1402    +  CDS            avrXa10 (fragment): AVX10_XANOO - Experimental evidence at protein level: Swiss-Prot protein existence level 1. Avirulence protein. Induces the hypersensitive response (HR)in rice plants carrying the resistance gene Xa10. Activity depends on the presence of the core repeat domains; replacement with repeat domains from other proteins (AvrBs3 of X.euvesicatoria (AC P14727) or AvrXa7 of this organism) does not elicit the HR. Probably acts as a transcription factor in its host plant (rice) to induce plant resistance or disease. From Xanthomonas oryzae pv. oryzae.
   2891..3022    +  CDS            avrBs3 (fragment): AVRB3_XANEU - Experimental evidence at protein level: Swiss-Prot protein existence level 1. Avirulence protein. Acts as a transcription factor in C.annuum plants. In susceptible plants lacking the Bs3 resistance gene induces expression of a number of genes, including genes homologous to a family of auxin-induced genes, alpha-expansin genes, pectate lyase, anthocyanidin glucoside rhamnosyl transferase and at least one transcription factor, UPA20. Their expression leads to plant hypertrophy in mesophyll cells, probably mainly mediated by UPA20 (PubMed:17962565). In resistant plants induces the h
   3014..3301    +  CDS            dddA (fragment): DDDA_BURC1 - Experimental evidence at protein level: Swiss-Prot protein existence level 1. Toxic component of a toxin-immunity protein module, which functions as a cellular contact-dependent growth inhibition (CDI) system. CDI modules allow bacteria to communicate with and inhibit the growth of closely related neighboring bacteria in a contact-dependent fashion. Bacteria that have this module inhibit or kill bacteria without it, giving them a growth advantage. Probably specifically inhibited by cognate immunity protein DddI (Probable). The C-terminal 163 residue fragment has double-stranded DN
   3314..3562    +  CDS            UGI: UNGI_BPPB2 - Experimental evidence at protein level: Swiss-Prot protein existence level 1. This protein binds specifically and reversibly to the host uracil-DNA glycosylase, preventing removal of uracil residues from PBS2 DNA by the host uracil-excision repair system. From Bacillus phage PBS2 (Bacteriophage PBS2).
   3603..3827    +  polyA_signal   bGH poly(A) signal: bovine growth hormone polyadenylation signal
   3834..4344    +  promoter       hPGK promoter: human phosphoglycerate kinase 1 promoter
   4366..4965    +  CDS            PuroR (fragment): puromycin N-acetyltransferase; pac from Streptomyces; confers resistance to puromycin
   5008..5076    +  CDS            nef (fragment): NEF_HV1Z2 - Experimental evidence at protein level: Swiss-Prot protein existence level 1. Extracellular Nef protein targets CD4(+) T-lymphocytes for apoptosis by interacting with CXCR4 surface receptors. From Human immunodeficiency virus type 1 group M subtype D (isolate Z2/CDC-Z34) (HIV-1).
   5112..5233    -  polyA_signal   SV40 poly(A) signal: SV40 polyadenylation signal
   5256..5324    -  CDS            large T antigen (fragment): large T antigen from SV40 (simian virus 40)
   5340..5472    +  CDS            TcR (fragment): tetracycline efflux protein; tet; confers resistance to tetracycline
   5652..6240    -  rep_origin     ori: high-copy-number ColE1/pMB1/pBR322/pUC origin of replication
   6411..7271    -  CDS            AmpR: β-lactamase; bla; confers resistance to ampicillin, carbenicillin, and related antibiotics
   7272..7376    -  promoter       AmpR promoter: bla
>Addgene plasmid #198838 | pGL3-MTS-ATP6-W68-L16-G1333C-UGI-Puro | addgene full sequence | sequence record 391807 | Addgene NGS Result
ACGCGTTGACATTGATTATTGACTAGTTATTAATAGTAATCAATTACGGGGTCATTAGTTCATAGCCCAT
ATATGGAGTTCCGCGTTACATAACTTACGGTAAATGGCCCGCCTGGCTGACCGCCCAACGACCCCCGCCC
ATTGACGTCAATAATGACGTATGTTCCCATAGTAACGCCAATAGGGACTTTCCATTGACGTCAATGGGTG
GAGTATTTACGGTAAACTGCCCACTTGGCAGTACATCAAGTGTATCATATGCCAAGTACGCCCCCTATTG
ACGTCAATGACGGTAAATGGCCCGCCTGGCATTATGCCCAGTACATGACCTTATGGGACTTTCCTACTTG
GCAGTACATCTACGTATTAGTCATCGCTATTACCATGGTGATGCGGTTTTGGCAGTACATCAATGGGCGT
GGATAGCGGTTTGACTCACGGGGATTTCCAAGTCTCCACCCCATTGACGTCAATGGGAGTTTGTTTTGGC
ACCAAAATCAACGGGACTTTCCAAAATGTCGTAACAACTCCGCCCCATTGACGCAAATGGGCGGTAGGCG
TGTACGGTGGGAGGTCTATATAAGCAGAGCTCTCTGGCTAACTAGAGAACCCACTGCTTACTGGCTTATC
GAAATTAATACGACTCACTATAGGGAGACAAGCTGGCTAGACCATGTTGGGGTTTGTGGGTCGGGTGGCC
GCTGCTCCGGCCTCCGGGGCCTTGCGGAGACTCACCCCTTCAGCGTCGCTGCCCCCAGCTCAGCTCTTAC
TGCGGGCCGCTCCGACGGCGGTCCATCCTGTCAGGGACTATGCGGCGCAAACATCTGAGAGCGGCGGAGG
CGGGAGCCCCGGCGCGGCCGCTGACTACAAGGATGACGACGATAAAGGTAGCGTGGATCTACGCACGCTC
GGCTACAGCCAGCAGCAACAGGAGAAGATCAAACCGAAGGTTCGTTCGACAGTGGCGCAGCACCACGAGG
CACTGGTCGGCCATGGGTTTACACACGCGCACATCGTTGCGCTCAGCCAACACCCGGCAGCGTTAGGGAC
CGTCGCTGTCAAGTATCAGGACATGATCGCAGCGTTGCCAGAGGCGACACACGAAGCGATCGTTGGCGTC
GGCAAACAGTGGTCCGGCGCACGCGCTCTGGAGGCCTTGCTCACGGTGGCGGGAGAGTTGAGAGGTCCAC
CGTTACAGTTGGACACAGGCCAACTTCTCAAGATTGCAAAACGTGGCGGCGTGACCGCAGTGGAGGCAGT
GCATGCATGGCGCAATGCACTGACGGGTGCCCCCCTGAACCTGACCCCGGAGCAGGTGGTGGCCATCGCT
AGTCATGACGGTGGCAAACAGGCTCTTGAAACCGTCCAACGCCTTCTACCAGTTCTCTGTCAAGCCCACG
GACTAACCCCAGCGCAAGTTGTAGCGATTGCTAGTCATGACGGTGGCAAACAGGCTCTTGAAACCGTCCA
ACGCCTTCTACCAGTTCTCTGTCAAGCCCACGGACTAACCCCAGCGCAGGTTGTAGCGATTGCTAGTAAT
ATTGGTGGCAAACAGGCTCTTGAGACGGTTCAGCGCCTCCTTCCAGTTCTCTGTCAAGCCCACGGACTCA
CCCCAGATCAAGTTGTAGCGATTGCTAGTCATGACGGTGGCAAACAGGCTCTTGAAACCGTCCAACGCCT
TCTACCAGTTCTCTGTCAAGCCCACGGACTAACCCCAGCGCAAGTGGTAGCGATTGCTAGTAATATTGGT
GGCAAACAGGCTCTTGAGACGGTTCAGCGCCTCCTTCCAGTTCTCTGTCAAGCCCACGGACTCACCCCAG
ATCAAGTTGTAGCGATTGCTAGTCATGACGGTGGCAAACAGGCTCTTGAAACCGTCCAACGCCTTCTACC
AGTTCTCTGTCAAGCCCACGGACTAACCCCAGCGCAAGTTGTAGCGATTGCTAGTAATATTGGTGGCAAA
CAGGCTCTTGAGACGGTTCAGCGCCTCCTTCCAGTTCTCTGTCAAGCCCACGGACTCACCCCAGATCAAG
TTGTAGCGATTGCTAGTCATGACGGTGGCAAACAGGCTCTTGAAACCGTCCAACGCCTTCTACCAGTTCT
CTGTCAAGCCCACGGACTAACCCCAGCGCAAGTTGTAGCAATTGCTAGTCATGACGGTGGCAAACAGGCT
CTTGAAACCGTCCAACGCCTTCTACCAGTTCTCTGTCAAGCCCACGGACTAACCCCAGCGCAAGTTGTAG
CGATTGCTAGTAATATTGGTGGCAAACAGGCTCTTGAGACGGTTCAGCGCCTCCTTCCAGTTCTCTGTCA
AGCCCACGGACTCACCCCAGATCAAGTTGTAGCGATTGCTAGTAATATTGGTGGCAAACAGGCTCTTGAG
ACGGTTCAGCGCCTCCTTCCAGTTCTCTGTCAAGCCCACGGACTCACCCCAGATCAAGTTGTAGCGATTG
CTAGTAATATTGGTGGCAAACAGGCTCTTGAGACGGTTCAGCGCCTCCTTCCAGTTCTCTGTCAAGCCCA
CGGACTCACCCCAGATCAAGTTGTAGCGATAGCCAGTAATATTGGTGGCAAACAGGCTCTTGAGACGGTT
CAGCGCCTCCTTCCAGTTCTCTGTCAAGCCCACGGACTCACCCCAGATCAAGTTGTAGCGATTGCTAGTA
ACAATGGTGGCAAACAGGCTCTTGAAACCGTACAGCGCCTACTGCCAGTTCTCTGTCAAGCCCACGGTCT
GACTCCGGAGCAAGTTGTAGCGATTGCAAGTAACAATGGTGGCAAACAGGCTCTTGAAACCGTACAGCGC
CTACTGCCAGTTCTCTGTCAAGCCCACGGTCTGACTCCGGAGCAAGTTGTAGCGATTGCTTCCAATATTG
GCGGCAGGCCGGCGCTGGAGAGCATTGTTGCCCAGTTATCTCGCCCTGATCCGGCGTTGGCCGCGTTGAC
CAACGACCACCTCGTCGCCTTGGCCTGCCTCGGCGGACGTCCTGCGCTGGATGCAGTGAAAAAGGGATTG
GGAGGCTCCCCAACCCCCTACCCTAACTATGCCAATGCAGGACACGTGGAGGGACAGAGCGCCCTGTTCA
TGCGGGATAACGGCATCTCCGAGGGCCTGGTGTTCCACAACAATCCCGAGGGCACCTGCGGCTTTTGCGT
GAACATGACCGAGACACTGCTGCCCGAGAATGCCAAGATGACAGTGGTGCCACCTGAGGGAGCAATCCCT
GTGAAGAGAGGCGCCACCGGCGAGACAAAGGTGTTTACCGGCAACTCTAATAGCCCTAAGTCCCCAACAA
AGGGCGGCTGCTCTGGAGGCAGCACCAACCTGTCTGACATCATCGAGAAGGAGACAGGCAAGCAGCTGGT
CATCCAGGAGAGCATCCTGATGCTGCCCGAAGAAGTCGAAGAAGTGATCGGAAACAAGCCTGAGAGCGAT
ATCCTGGTCCATACCGCCTACGACGAGAGTACCGACGAAAATGTGATGCTGCTGACATCCGACGCCCCAG
AGTATAAGCCCTGGGCTCTGGTCATCCAGGATTCCAACGGAGAGAACAAAATCAAAATGCTGTAATCTAG
AGGGCCCGTTTAAACCCGCTGATCAGCCTCGACTGTGCCTTCTAGTTGCCAGCCATCTGTTGTTTGCCCC
TCCCCCGTGCCTTCCTTGACCCTGGAAGGTGCCACTCCCACTGTCCTTTCCTAATAAAATGAGGAAATTG
CATCGCATTGTCTGAGTAGGTGTCATTCTATTCTGGGGGGTGGGGTGGGGCAGGACAGCAAGGGGGAGGA
TTGGGAAGACAATAGCAGGCATGCTGGGGATGCGGTGGGCTCTATGGCTCGAGGGGGTTGGGGTTGCGCC
TTTTCCAAGGCAGCCCTGGGTTTGCGCAGGGACGCGGCTGCTCTGGGCGTGGTTCCGGGAAACGCAGCGG
CGCCGACCCTGGGACTCGCACATTCTTCACGTCCGTTCGCAGCGTCACCCGGATCTTCGCCGCTACCCTT
GTGGGCCCCCCGGCGACGCTTCCTGCTCCGCCCCTAAGTCGGGAAGGTTCCTTGCGGTTCGCGGCGTGCC
GGACGTGACAAACGGAAGCCGCACGTCTCACTAGTACCCTCGCAGACGGACAGCGCCAGGGAGCAATGGC
AGCGCGCCGACCGCGATGGGCTGTGGCCAATAGCGGCTGCTCAGCAGGGCGCGCCGAGAGCAGCGGCCGG
GAAGGGGCGGTGCGGGAGGCGGGGTGTGGGGCGGTAGTGTGGGCCCTGTTCCTGCCCGCGCGGTGTTCCG
CATTCTGCAAGCCTCCGGAGCGCACGTCGGCAGTCGGCTCCCTCGTTGACCGAATCACCGACCTCTCTCC
CCAGGGGGATCCACCGGAGCTTACCATGACCGAGTACAAGCCCACGGTGCGCCTCGCCACCCGCGACGAC
GTCCCCAGGGCCGTACGCACCCTCGCCGCCGCGTTCGCCGACTACCCCGCCACGCGCCACACCGTCGATC
CGGACCGCCACATCGAGCGGGTCACCGAGCTGCAAGAACTCTTCCTCACGCGCGTCGGGCTCGACATCGG
CAAGGTGTGGGTCGCGGACGACGGCGCCGCGGTGGCGGTCTGGACCACGCCGGAGAGCGTCGAAGCGGGG
GCGGTGTTCGCCGAGATCGGCCCGCGCATGGCCGAGTTGAGCGGTTCCCGGCTGGCCGCGCAGCAACAGA
TGGAAGGCCTCCTGGCGCCGCACCGGCCCAAGGAGCCCGCGTGGTTCCTGGCCACCGTCGGCGTCTCGCC
CGACCACCAGGGCAAGGGTCTGGGCAGCGCCGTCGTGCTCCCCGGAGTGGAGGCGGCCGAGCGCGCCGGG
GTGCCCGCCTTCCTGGAAACCTCCGCGCCCCGCAACCTCCCCTTCTACGAGCGGCTCGGCTTCACCGTCA
CCGCCGACGTCGAGGTGCCCGAAGGACCGCGCACCTGGTGCATGACCCGCAAGCCCGGTGCCTGACGCCC
GCCCCACGACCCGCAGCGCCCGACCGAAAGGAGCGCACGACCCCATGCATCGGTACCTTTAAGACCAATG
ACTTACAAGGCAGCTGTAGATCTTAGCCACTTTCTAGAGTCGGGGCGGCCGGCCGCTTCGAGCAGACATG
ATAAGATACATTGATGAGTTTGGACAAACCACAACTAGAATGCAGTGAAAAAAATGCTTTATTTGTGAAA
TTTGTGATGCTATTGCTTTATTTGTAACCATTATAAGCTGCAATAAACAAGTTAACAACAACAATTGCAT
TCATTTTATGTTTCAGGTTCAGGGGGAGGTGTGGGAGGTTTTTTAAAGCAAGTAAAACCTCTACAAATGT
GGTAAAATCGATAAGGATCCGTCGACCGATGCCCTTGAGAGCCTTCAACCCAGTCAGCTCCTTCCGGTGG
GCGCGGGGCATGACTATCGTCGCCGCACTTATGACTGTCTTCTTTATCATGCAACTCGTAGGACAGGTGC
CGGCAGCGCTCTTCCGCTTCCTCGCTCACTGACTCGCTGCGCTCGGTCGTTCGGCTGCGGCGAGCGGTAT
CAGCTCACTCAAAGGCGGTAATACGGTTATCCACAGAATCAGGGGATAACGCAGGAAAGAACATGTGAGC
AAAAGGCCAGCAAAAGGCCAGGAACCGTAAAAAGGCCGCGTTGCTGGCGTTTTTCCATAGGCTCCGCCCC
CCTGACGAGCATCACAAAAATCGACGCTCAAGTCAGAGGTGGCGAAACCCGACAGGACTATAAAGATACC
AGGCGTTTCCCCCTGGAAGCTCCCTCGTGCGCTCTCCTGTTCCGACCCTGCCGCTTACCGGATACCTGTC
CGCCTTTCTCCCTTCGGGAAGCGTGGCGCTTTCTCATAGCTCACGCTGTAGGTATCTCAGTTCGGTGTAG
GTCGTTCGCTCCAAGCTGGGCTGTGTGCACGAACCCCCCGTTCAGCCCGACCGCTGCGCCTTATCCGGTA
ACTATCGTCTTGAGTCCAACCCGGTAAGACACGACTTATCGCCACTGGCAGCAGCCACTGGTAACAGGAT
TAGCAGAGCGAGGTATGTAGGCGGTGCTACAGAGTTCTTGAAGTGGTGGCCTAACTACGGCTACACTAGA
AGAACAGTATTTGGTATCTGCGCTCTGCTGAAGCCAGTTACCTTCGGAAAAAGAGTTGGTAGCTCTTGAT
CCGGCAAACAAACCACCGCTGGTAGCGGTGGTTTTTTTGTTTGCAAGCAGCAGATTACGCGCAGAAAAAA
AGGATCTCAAGAAGATCCTTTGATCTTTTCTACGGGGTCTGACGCTCAGTGGAACGAAAACTCACGTTAA
GGGATTTTGGTCATGAGATTATCAAAAAGGATCTTCACCTAGATCCTTTTAAATTAAAAATGAAGTTTTA
AATCAATCTAAAGTATATATGAGTAAACTTGGTCTGACAGTTACCAATGCTTAATCAGTGAGGCACCTAT
CTCAGCGATCTGTCTATTTCGTTCATCCATAGTTGCCTGACTCCCCGTCGTGTAGATAACTACGATACGG
GAGGGCTTACCATCTGGCCCCAGTGCTGCAATGATACCGCGGGACCCACGCTCACCGGCTCCAGATTTAT
CAGCAATAAACCAGCCAGCCGGAAGGGCCGAGCGCAGAAGTGGTCCTGCAACTTTATCCGCCTCCATCCA
GTCTATTAATTGTTGCCGGGAAGCTAGAGTAAGTAGTTCGCCAGTTAATAGTTTGCGCAACGTTGTTGCC
ATTGCTACAGGCATCGTGGTGTCACGCTCGTCGTTTGGTATGGCTTCATTCAGCTCCGGTTCCCAACGAT
CAAGGCGAGTTACATGATCCCCCATGTTGTGCAAAAAAGCGGTTAGCTCCTTCGGTCCTCCGATCGTTGT
CAGAAGTAAGTTGGCCGCAGTGTTATCACTCATGGTTATGGCAGCACTGCATAATTCTCTTACTGTCATG
CCATCCGTAAGATGCTTTTCTGTGACTGGTGAGTACTCAACCAAGTCATTCTGAGAATAGTGTATGCGGC
GACCGAGTTGCTCTTGCCCGGCGTCAATACGGGATAATACCGCGCCACATAGCAGAACTTTAAAAGTGCT
CATCATTGGAAAACGTTCTTCGGGGCGAAAACTCTCAAGGATCTTACCGCTGTTGAGATCCAGTTCGATG
TAACCCACTCGTGCACCCAACTGATCTTCAGCATCTTTTACTTTCACCAGCGTTTCTGGGTGAGCAAAAA
CAGGAAGGCAAAATGCCGCAAAAAAGGGAATAAGGGCGACACGGAAATGTTGAATACTCATACTCTTCCT
TTTTCAATATTATTGAAGCATTTATCAGGGTTATTGTCTCATGAGCGGATACATATTTGAATGTATTTAG
AAAAATAAACAAATAGGGGTTCCGCGCACATTTCCCCGAAAAGTGCCACCTG
